>Addgene plasmid #32222 | pENTR/U6 HDAC5 shRNA | addgene partial sequence | sequence record 37660 | hU6-F 5'-GAGGGCCTATTTCCCATGATT-3'
GTTAGAGAGATAATTAGAATTAATTTGACTGTAAACACAAAGATATTAGTACAAAATACGTGACGTAGAA
AGTAATAATTTCTTGGGTAGTTTGCAGTTTTAAAATTATGTTTTAAAATGGACTATCATATGCTTACCGT
AACTTGAAAGTATTTCGATTTCTTGGCTTTATATATCTTGTGGAAAGGACGAAACACCGGCTCAGACAGG
TGAGAAAGACGAATCTTTCTCACCTGTCTGAGCCTTTTTTCTAGACCCAGCTTTCTTGTACAAAGTTGGC
ATTATAAGAAAGCATTGCTTATCAATTTGTTGCAACGAACAGGTCACTATCAGTCAAAATAAAATCATTA
TTTGCCATCCAGCTGATATCCCCTATAGTGAGTCGTATTACATGGTCATAGCTGTTTCCTGGCAGCTCTG
GCCCGTGTCTCAAAATCTCTGATGTTACATTGCACAAGATAAAAATATATCATCATGAACAATAAAACTG
TCTGCTTACATAAACAGTAATACAAGGGGTGTTATGAGCCATATTCAACGGGAAACGTC
