[The description below was written by a language model from this plasmid's Addgene catalogue record.]
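Description:
pENTR/U6 HDAC5 shRNA is a Gateway entry plasmid for RNA interference, built on the commercial pENTR/U6 backbone (about 2.85 kb without insert). It is maintained in E. coli as a high-copy plasmid under kanamycin selection. No feature table accompanies the record, so elements such as the replication origin, the attL recombination sites and the Pol III terminator are not itemised. As a Gateway entry vector, it is expected to have its expression cassette flanked by attL sites, which allow LR recombination into compatible destination vectors.

The payload is a short hairpin RNA directed against mouse Hdac5, a class IIa histone deacetylase, driven by the human U6 promoter. U6 is an RNA polymerase III promoter commonly used for small RNAs because it has a defined transcription start and terminates at a short run of thymidines. The transcript folds into a stem-loop that the cellular RNAi machinery processes into an siRNA, leading to knockdown of the Hdac5 mRNA. The insert is recorded as having been introduced by restriction enzyme cloning, but the sites used are not stated. The record lists no mammalian selection marker or reporter.

The plasmid can be transfected directly for transient knockdown in mouse cells. Alternatively, the U6-shRNA cassette can be moved by Gateway recombination into a destination vector, such as a viral one, for more efficient delivery; the record does not say which destination vectors were used. The associated publication concerns class IIa HDACs as hormone-activated regulators of FOXO and mammalian glucose homeostasis, which is consistent with use of this construct for loss-of-function studies of HDAC5 in that setting.
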