Addgene plasmid #32222: pENTR/U6 HDAC5 shRNA
Depositing lab: Reuben Shaw. Depositing organization: Salk Institute for Biological Studies. Publication: Class IIa histone deacetylases are hormone-activated regulators of FOXO and mammalian glucose homeostasis. Mihaylova MM, Vasquez DS, Ravnskjaer K, Denechaud PD, Yu RT, Alvarez JG, Downes M, Evans RM, Montminy M, Shaw RJ. Cell. 2011 May 13;145(4):607-21. 10.1016/j.cell.2011.03.043 PubMed 21565617.
Backbone
  Vector backbone: pENTR/U6
  Backbone manufacturer: Invitrogen
  Backbone size w/o insert (bp): 2854
  Vector type: RNAi ; Gateway U6 ENTRY Vector
Growth in bacteria
  Bacterial resistance: Kanamycin, 50 μg/mL
  Growth temperature: 37°C
  Growth strain: DH5alpha
  Copy number: High Copy
Gene/Insert
  Gene/Insert name: shRNA against mouse HDAC5
  gRNA/shRNA sequence: GGCTCAGACAGGTGAGAAAGACGAATCTTTCTCACCTGTCTGAGCC
  Species: M. musculus (mouse)
  GenBank ID: NM_001077696
  Entrez Gene: Hdac5 (a.k.a. HD5, Hdac4, mHDA1, mKIAA0600)
  Promoter: human U6
  Cloning method: Restriction Enzyme; 5′ cloning site unknown (unknown if destroyed); 3′ cloning site unknown (unknown if destroyed)
  Sequencing primers: 5′ M13for-20
Terms and licenses: Academic/Nonprofit Terms; Industry Terms: Not Available to Industry
How to cite: pENTR/U6 HDAC5 shRNA was a gift from Reuben Shaw (Addgene plasmid # 32222 ; http://n2t.net/addgene:32222 ; RRID:Addgene_32222)
